Addgene plasmid #222917: pHDR2_DAZL-T2A-mGreenLantern-PuroTK
Purpose: Homology directed repair template for knocking in mGreenLantern reporter to DAZL.
Depositing lab: George Church. Depositing organization: Harvard Medical School. Publication: Rapid Human Oogonia-like Cell Specification via Combinatorial Transcription Factor-Directed Differentiation. Pierson Smela M, Kramme CC, Fortuna PRJ, Wolf B, Srikar Kavirayuni V, Adams J, Ma C, Velychko S, Widocki U, Goel S, Chen T, Vincoff S, Dong E, Kohman RE, Kobayashi M, Shioda T, Church GM, Chatterjee P. bioRxiv 2022.07.11.499564 10.1101/2022.07.11.499564.
Backbone
  Vector backbone: pHDR
  Vector type: CRISPR
  Selectable markers: Puromycin ; ganciclovir (negative selection)
Growth in bacteria
  Bacterial resistance: Ampicillin, 100 μg/mL
  Growth temperature: 37°C
  Growth strain: NEB Stable
  Copy number: High Copy
Gene/Insert
  Gene/Insert name: mGreenLantern
  Species: H. sapiens (human), Synthetic
  Cloning method: Gibson Cloning
Terms and licenses: Academic/Nonprofit Terms; Industry Terms: Not Available to Industry
Depositor comments: Please visit https://doi.org/10.1101/2022.07.11.499564 for bioRxiv preprint
How to cite: pHDR2_DAZL-T2A-mGreenLantern-PuroTK was a gift from George Church (Addgene plasmid # 222917 ; http://n2t.net/addgene:222917 ; RRID:Addgene_222917)
