[The description below was written by a language model from this plasmid's Addgene catalogue record and pLannotate feature annotations shown in this document.]
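Description:
pHDR2_DAZL-T2A-mGreenLantern-PuroTK is a CRISPR homology-directed repair donor plasmid built on the pHDR backbone, designed to knock an mGreenLantern fluorescent reporter into the human DAZL locus. It is propagated in E. coli through a high-copy ColE1/pUC-type origin and an ampicillin resistance gene (β-lactamase with its own promoter).

The annotated payload begins with a short fragment of the human DAZL coding sequence, presumably the end of the upstream homology arm. It is followed by the mGreenLantern open reading frame, a bright monomeric GFP derivative. The construct name indicates a T2A self-cleaving peptide between the two, although the feature table does not annotate it. This arrangement would let the reporter be co-translated from the endogenous DAZL transcript and released as a separate protein.

Downstream lies a selection cassette. A mouse PGK promoter drives a puromycin N-acetyltransferase joined to a truncated HSV thymidine kinase (PuroΔTK), terminated by the bGH polyadenylation signal. This cassette allows positive selection of integrants with puromycin and later negative selection with ganciclovir. A minimal FRT fragment sits just upstream of the cassette, which suggests FLP-mediated excision is intended. Only one such site is annotated, so the record does not confirm this.

Outside the targeting region, an HSV TK promoter fragment drives diphtheria toxin fragment A, with SV40 small t intron and PGK poly(A) sequences. This cassette would counter-select cells that integrate the plasmid randomly rather than by homologous recombination. The homology arms themselves are largely unannotated. The associated work concerns transcription factor-directed differentiation of human oogonia-like cells, where a DAZL reporter would mark germ cell identity.
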