Features (pLannotate 1.2.2; 16 found; start..end, strand, type, name):
    897..1121    +  polyA_signal   bGH poly(A) signal: bovine growth hormone polyadenylation signal
   1125..1146    +  promoter       SV40 promoter (fragment): SV40 enhancer and early promoter
   2523..2650    +  promoter       HSV TK promoter (fragment): herpes simplex virus thymidine kinase promoter
   2669..3241    +  CDS            DTA: diphtheria toxin fragment A; Corynebacterium diphtheriae tox
   3244..3316    +  CDS            small t antigen (fragment): SV40 (simian virus 40) small t antigen
   3318..3383    +  intron         small t intron: SV40 (simian virus 40) small t antigen intron
   3449..3662    +  polyA_signal   PGK poly(A) signal (fragment): mouse phosphoglycerate kinase 1 polyadenylation signal
   3666..4254    -  rep_origin     ori: high-copy-number ColE1/pMB1/pBR322/pUC origin of replication
   4425..5285    -  CDS            AmpR: β-lactamase; bla; confers resistance to ampicillin, carbenicillin, and related antibiotics
   5286..5390    -  promoter       AmpR promoter: bla
   6377..6433    +  CDS            DAZL (fragment): DAZL_HUMAN - Also known as DAZH, DAZL1, DAZLA, SPGYLA. Experimental evidence at protein level: Swiss-Prot protein existence level 1. RNA-binding protein, which is essential for gametogenesis in both males and females. Plays a central role during spermatogenesis. Acts by binding to the 3'-UTR of mRNA, specifically recognizing GUU triplets, and thereby regulating the translation of key transcripts (By similarity). From Homo sapiens (Human).
   6497..7216    +  CDS            mGreenLantern: monomeric GFP derivative that displays exceptionally high brightness in cells (Campbell et al., 2020)
   7255..7272    +  protein_bind   FRT (minimal) (fragment): supports FLP-mediated excision but not integration (Turan and Bode, 2011) FLP recombinase from the Saccharomyces cerevisiae 2μ plasmid
   7298..7797    +  promoter       PGK promoter: mouse phosphoglycerate kinase 1 promoter
   7822..8416    +  CDS            PuroR (fragment): puromycin N-acetyltransferase; pac from Streptomyces alboniger; confers resistance to puromycin
   8423..869     +  CDS            ΔTK (across the origin): truncated herpes simplex virus thymidine kinase (Salomon et al., 1995) confers sensitivity to nucleoside analogs such as acyclovir or ganciclovir
>Addgene plasmid #222917 | pHDR2_DAZL-T2A-mGreenLantern-PuroTK | addgene full sequence | sequence record 440615 | Addgene NGS Result
GGCAGGTGCTGGGGGCTTCCGAGACAATCGCGAACATCTACACCACACAACACCGCCTCGACCAGGGTGA
GATATCGGCCGGGGACGCGGCGGTGGTAATGACAAGCGCCCAGATAACAATGGGCATGCCTTATGCCGTG
ACCGACGCCGTTCTGGCTCCTCATATCGGGGGGGAGGCTGGGAGCTCACATGCCCCGCCCCCGGCCCTCA
CCCTCATCTTCGACCGCCATCCCATCGCCGCCCTCCTGTGCTACCCGGCCGCGCGATACCTTATGGGCAG
CATGACCCCCCAGGCCGTGCTGGCGTTCGTGGCCCTCATCCCGCCGACCTTGCCCGGCACAAACATCGTG
TTGGGGGCCCTTCCGGAGGACAGACACATCGACCGCCTGGCCAAACGCCAGCGCCCCGGCGAGCGGCTTG
ACCTGGCTATGCTGGCCGCGATTCGCCGCGTTTACGGGCTGCTTGCCAATACGGTGCGGTATCTGCAGGG
CGGCGGGTCGTGGCGGGAGGATTGGGGACAGCTTTCGGGGACGGCCGTGCCGCCCCAGGGTGCCGAGCCC
CAGAGCAACGCGGGCCCACGACCCCATATCGGGGACACGTTATTTACCCTGTTTCGGGCCCCCGAGTTGC
TGGCCCCCAACGGCGACCTGTACAACGTGTTTGCCTGGGCCTTGGACGTCTTGGCCAAACGCCTCCGTCC
CATGCACGTCTTTATCCTGGATTACGACCAATCGCCCGCCGGCTGCCGGGACGCCCTGCTGCAACTTACC
TCCGGGATGGTCCAGACCCACGTCACCACCCCCGGCTCCATACCGACGATCTGCGACCTGGCGCGCACGT
TTGCCCGGGAGATGGGGGAGGCTAACTGAGCTCTAGAGCTCGCTGATCAGCCTCGACTGTGCCTTCTAGT
TGCCAGCCATCTGTTGTTTGCCCCTCCCCCGTGCCTTCCTTGACCCTGGAAGGTGCCACTCCCACTGTCC
TTTCCTAATAAAATGAGGAAATTGCATCGCATTGTCTGAGTAGGTGTCATTCTATTCTGGGGGGTGGGGT
GGGGCAGGACAGCAAGGGGGAGGATTGGGAAGACAATAGCAGGCATGCTGGGGATGCGGTGGGCTCTATG
GCTTCTGAGGCGGAAAGAACCAGCTGGGGCTCGACATACTAGAGTACTTAACTTTAAATAATGCCAATTA
TTTAAAGTTAGGCGCGCCGATATCTAGTGGCTTATCTAGTTACATGGGAAGTTGCTGGTTTTGAATATTA
AGCTAAAAGGTTTCCACTATTATAGAAATTCTGAATTTTGGTAAATCACACTCAAACTTTGTGTATAAGT
TGTATTATTAGACTCTCTAGTTTTATCTTAAACTGTTCTTCATTAGATGTTTATTTAGAAACTGGTTCTG
TGTTGAAATATAGTTGAAAGTAAAAAAATAATTGAGACTGAAAGAAACTAAGATTTATCTGCAAGGATTT
TTTAAAAATTGGCATTTTAAGTGTTTAAAAGCAAATACTGATTTTCAAAAAAATGTTTTTAAAAACCTAT
TTTGAAAGGTCAGAATTTTGTTGGTCTGAATACAAACATTTCACTTCTCCAACAAGTACCTGTGAACAGT
ACAGTATTTACAGTATTGAGCTTTGCATTTATGATTTCTCCAGAAATTTACCACAAAAGCAAAATTTTTA
AAACTGCATTTTTAATCAGTGGAACTCAATATATAGTTAGCTTTATTGAAGTCTTCTTATCTAAACCCAG
CAAAACAGATTCAAAGCGAACAGTCCAATCAGTGGGTCATATGTTTATTCAAAATATTTTATCTTTTAGC
TAGAATCCACACATATATATCCTATTTGATTAGGGTAGTAATTAGGATAACTAAAATTCTGGGCCTAATT
TTTTAAAGAATCCAAGACAAACTAAACTTTACTAGGTACATAAGCTTCTCAATGAGTCACCATTCTTCTT
TTTTGTAAAAACTTTTTTCTTTGAAATGCTAAACTTGGCTGTATGTCAAATTGTGCAAAATATTGGTATT
AAAGAATGCTGCAACTTTTTTATGTCTCTTAGAGGTTAATCAGAGTATCTGAAGGGAATTGTTTTTATAA
AAACATTGAAATATTAGTTACTTGCTATAAATAGATTTAGTCTGTTATATTTCCTTTTGTAAAGTAAAAT
ATGTCCAGAAGAGTCAAAGTAGTTAGTTTTGGTTATTTCTAAACCACAAAAGTTGTTTAATAAGTATATC
TTAAGAATGTGCTAGAGTTAAAAGTTAGCATTGTTTCTAGATTAGCTGGTGTCTTCATTTTACATTGTGA
CAAACAGCTAGAGCATCAGAGCCCTTTTGCTATACCACAGTCTTTCGTTTCCAGCCACCTCCAGATCTTG
TCAGTGTGGTTTTCAATAGGAAGCAAAAAGCCTCTCCACCCAGGCCTGGAATGTTTCCACCCAATGTCGA
GCAGTGTGGTTTTGCAAGAGGAAGCAAAAAGCCTCTCCACCCAGGCCTGGAATGTTTCCACCCAATGTCG
AGCAAACCCCGCCCAGCGTCTTGTCATTGGCGAATTCGAACACGCAGATGCAGTCGGGGCGGCGCGGTCC
CAGGTCCACTTCGCATATTAAGGTGACGCGTGTGGCCTCGAACACCGAGCGACCCTGCAGGTCCTCGCCA
TGGATCCTGATGATGTTGTTGATTCTTCTAAATCTTTTGTGATGGAAAACTTTTCTTCGTACCACGGGAC
TAAACCTGGTTATGTAGATTCCATTCAAAAAGGTATACAAAAGCCAAAATCTGGTACACAAGGAAATTAT
GACGATGATTGGAAAGGGTTTTATAGTACCGACAATAAATACGACGCTGCGGGATACTCTGTAGATAATG
AAAACCCGCTCTCTGGAAAAGCTGGAGGCGTGGTCAAAGTGACGTATCCAGGACTGACGAAGGTTCTCGC
ACTAAAAGTGGATAATGCCGAAACTATTAAGAAAGAGTTAGGTTTAAGTCTCACTGAACCGTTGATGGAG
CAAGTCGGAACGGAAGAGTTTATCAAAAGGTTCGGTGATGGTGCTTCGCGTGTAGTGCTCAGCCTTCCCT
TCGCTGAGGGGAGTTCTAGCGTTGAATATATTAATAACTGGGAACAGGCGAAAGCGTTAAGCGTAGAACT
TGAGATTAATTTTGAAACCCGTGGAAAACGTGGCCAAGATGCGATGTATGAGTATATGGCTCAAGCCTGT
GCAGGAAATCGTGTCAGGCGATCTCTTTGTGAAGGAACCTTACTTCTGTGGTGTGACATAATTGGACAAA
CTACCTACAGAGATTTAAAGCTCTAAGGTAAATATAAAATTTTTAAGTGTATAATGTGTTAAACTACTGA
TTCTAATTGTTTGTGTATTTTAGATTCCAACCTATGGAACTGATGAATGGGAGCAGTGGTGGAATGCAGA
TCCACTAGAGTCGAGGGATGCAGAAATTGATGATCTATTAAACAATAAAGATGTCCACTAAAATGGAAGT
TTTTCCTGTCATACTTTGTTAAGAAGGGTGAGAACAGAGTACCTACATTTTGAATGGAAGGATTGGAGCT
ACGGGGGTGGGGGTGGGGTGGGATTAGATAAATGCCTGCTCTTTACTGAAGGCTCTTTACTATTGCTTTA
TGATAATGTTTCATAGTTGGATGTTTTTCCATAGGCTCCGCCCCCCTGACGAGCATCACAAAAATCGACG
CTCAAGTCAGAGGTGGCGAAACCCGACAGGACTATAAAGATACCAGGCGTTTCCCCCTGGAAGCTCCCTC
GTGCGCTCTCCTGTTCCGACCCTGCCGCTTACCGGATACCTGTCCGCCTTTCTCCCTTCGGGAAGCGTGG
CGCTTTCTCATAGCTCACGCTGTAGGTATCTCAGTTCGGTGTAGGTCGTTCGCTCCAAGCTGGGCTGTGT
GCACGAACCCCCCGTTCAGCCCGACCGCTGCGCCTTATCCGGTAACTATCGTCTTGAGTCCAACCCGGTA
AGACACGACTTATCGCCACTGGCAGCAGCCACTGGTAACAGGATTAGCAGAGCGAGGTATGTAGGCGGTG
CTACAGAGTTCTTGAAGTGGTGGCCTAACTACGGCTACACTAGAAGAACAGTATTTGGTATCTGCGCTCT
GCTGAAGCCAGTTACCTTCGGAAAAAGAGTTGGTAGCTCTTGATCCGGCAAACAAACCACCGCTGGTAGC
GGTGGTTTTTTTGTTTGCAAGCAGCAGATTACGCGCAGAAAAAAAGGATCTCAAGAAGATCCTTTGATCT
TTTCTACGGGGTCTGACGCTCAGTGGAACGAAAACTCACGTTAAGGGATTTTGGTCATGAGATTATCAAA
AAGGATCTTCACCTAGATCCTTTTAAATTAAAAATGAAGTTTTAAATCAATCTAAAGTATATATGAGTAA
ACTTGGTCTGACAGTTACCAATGCTTAATCAGTGAGGCACCTATCTCAGCGATCTGTCTATTTCGTTCAT
CCATAGTTGCCTGACTCCCCGTCGTGTAGATAACTACGATACGGGAGGGCTTACCATCTGGCCCCAGTGC
TGCAATGATACCGCGAGACCCACGCTCACCGGCTCCAGATTTATCAGCAATAAACCAGCCAGCCGGAAGG
GCCGAGCGCAGAAGTGGTCCTGCAACTTTATCCGCCTCCATCCAGTCTATTAATTGTTGCCGGGAAGCTA
GAGTAAGTAGTTCGCCAGTTAATAGTTTGCGCAACGTTGTTGCCATTGCTACAGGCATCGTGGTGTCACG
CTCGTCGTTTGGTATGGCTTCATTCAGCTCCGGTTCCCAACGATCAAGGCGAGTTACATGATCCCCCATG
TTGTGCAAAAAAGCGGTTAGCTCCTTCGGTCCTCCGATCGTTGTCAGAAGTAAGTTGGCCGCAGTGTTAT
CACTCATGGTTATGGCAGCACTGCATAATTCTCTTACTGTCATGCCATCCGTAAGATGCTTTTCTGTGAC
TGGTGAGTACTCAACCAAGTCATTCTGAGAATAGTGTATGCGGCGACCGAGTTGCTCTTGCCCGGCGTCA
ATACGGGATAATACCGCGCCACATAGCAGAACTTTAAAAGTGCTCATCATTGGAAAACGTTCTTCGGGGC
GAAAACTCTCAAGGATCTTACCGCTGTTGAGATCCAGTTCGATGTAACCCACTCGTGCACCCAACTGATC
TTCAGCATCTTTTACTTTCACCAGCGTTTCTGGGTGAGCAAAAACAGGAAGGCAAAATGCCGCAAAAAAG
GGAATAAGGGCGACACGGAAATGTTGAATACTCATACTCTTCCTTTTTCAATATTATTGAAGCATTTATC
AGGGTTATTGTCTCATGAGCGGATACATATTTGAATGTATTTAGAAAAATAAACAAATAGGGGTTCCGCG
CACATTTCCCCGACGAATCAGAAGTTGGCATCCTGTGGTTGTCTGACATCTAGACCTATTTTGATTGACT
GCATGTTGTTGTATTGAATTTGAATGCATGAGGTATTTTTGAATGTATTTACTATTTCCATAGCTAATTC
CACTCTTCACTGTCTTGATTCTGTAGTCCCTTCATAATCTTGTTTCCTGCGTGACCTGTGAAGATACATG
TTGGTGACCAGTTTTCTAGATTTTAACTTAAATAGGATATCACTCTTTTGACAGATTAGGTAACTTCCAG
AAGCCACTTTTATTTATATGACAGTGAAACTGAGGTCCTAGGAAAAGGGCACAGTTAACTTTGTAGAAAA
TAAAATGCTATTATGTTATTACTCATTTGCTTAGTCCCATTTCTCCTTTTAAGGCCTCTCACTTTTTTCT
CTCTGCACATCTGTAGGCAACATAGAGTGAAAAGAAAGTTTTGCATGTATTTAAAATTTTTCTCTTTCTT
TCTAAAGAATAATACATCTTCACAGGTTAATGATATGTCTTTAAATGCCAAAACTTACATCTTTTAACCT
AAAAACATGAAATTTCAGATTGGAGAGCTGTTCACAAGCCGTGGTTCCTATTAGATGCAGTTCAGTCAGT
GAAAACAGTATTTTTTAGAATTACATTTTCTACCAGCTGTCTTTGGGACATTACTGCAAAATCATTAATT
AAGAAGTACATAAAATGATATTGAGTCTAAGTCCTGTTATTTCTGAGTTTAATGGGATTTCTTTTTTTTT
AATTGATTTCTTTTTTAACTAAACTGTTTAATAAAACTAGCCATCCTGGTATATATGTTATCCCAGTGTT
CAAGAATGCTTCTCAAAAAGAATAATCTTTTTTCTCATTATTTATAATGTTTAAACCCAAAACAAATGGT
TTAAGTTTTTGACAACTTTCAGATCTATAGTAGTAATCAGAAATTTTCAGTAAAGTAAAAGGACTCTTTC
TGTCTTTTCCAGGATAAAAGAGTGCATCACTTTAGAAGAAGTCGGGCAATGCTTAAATCTGTTGGCTCTG
GCGAGGGCAGAGGAAGTCTGCTAGCATGCGGTGACGTCGAGGAGAATCCTGGCCCAATGGTGAGCAAGGG
CGAGGAGCTGTTCACCGGGGTGGTGCCCATCCTGGTCGAGCTGGACGGCGACGTAAACGGCCACAAGTTC
AGCGTCCGCGGCGAGGGCGAGGGCGATGCCACCAACGGCAAGCTGACCCTGAAGTTCATCTGCACCACCG
GCAAGCTGCCCGTGCCCTGGCCCACCCTCGTGACCACCTTAGGCTACGGCGTGGCCTGCTTCGCCCGCTA
CCCCGACCACATGAAGCAGCACGACTTCTTCAAGTCCGCCATGCCCGAAGGCTACGTCCAGGAGCGCACC
ATCTCTTTCAAGGACGACGGTACCTACAAGACCCGCGCCGAGGTGAAGTTCGAGGGCGACACCCTGGTGA
ACCGCATCGTGCTGAAGGGCATCGACTTCAAGGAGGACGGCAACATCCTGGGGCACAAGCTGGAGTACAA
CTTCAACAGCCACAAGGTCTATATCACGGCCGACAAGCAGAAGAACGGCATCAAGGCTAACTTCAAGACC
CGCCACAACGTTGAGGACGGCGGCGTGCAGCTCGCCGACCACTACCAGCAGAACACCCCCATCGGCGACG
GCCCCGTGCTGCTGCCCGACAACCACTACCTGAGCCATCAGTCCAAACTGAGCAAAGACCCCAACGAGAA
GCGCGATCACATGGTCCTGAAGGAGAGGGTGACCGCCGCCGGGATTACACATGACATGGACGAGCTGTAC
AAGTAATAACTTTAAATAATGCCAATTATTTAAAGTTACATATGAGAAAGTATAGGAACTTCAGCTTGAT
ATCGAATTAATTCTACCGGGTAGGGGAGGCGCTTTTCCCAAGGCAGTCTGGAGCATGCGCTTTAGCAGCC
CCGCTGGGCACTTGGCGCTACACAAGTGGCCTCTGCCCTCGCACACATTCCACATCCACCGGTAGGCGCC
AACCGGCTCCGTTCTTTGGTGGCCCCTTCGCGCCACCTTCTACTCCTCCCCTAGTCAGGAAGTTCCCCCC
CGCCCCGCAGCTCGCGTCGTGCAGGACGTGACAAATGGAAGTAGCACGTCTCACTAGTCTCGTGCAGATG
GACAGCACCGCTGAGCAATGGAAGCGGGTAGGCCTTTGGGGCAGCGGCCAATAGCAGCTTTGCTCCTTCG
CTTTCTGGGCTCAGAGGCTGGGAAGGGGTGGGTCCGGGGGCGGGCTCAGGGGCGGGCTCAGGGGCGGGGC
GGGCGCCCGAAGGTCCTCCGGAGGCCCGGCATTCTGCACGCTTCAAAAGCGCACGTCTGCCGCGCTGTTC
TCCTCTTCCTCATCTCCGGGCCTTTCGACCTGCAGCCAACGCCACCATGGGGACCGAGTACAAGCCCACG
GTGCGCCTCGCCACCCGCGACGACGTCCCCCGGGCCGTACGCACCCTCGCCGCCGCGTTCGCCGACTACC
CCGCCACGCGCCACACCGTCGACCCGGACCGCCACATCGAGCGGGTCACCGAGCTGCAAGAACTCTTCCT
CACGCGCGTCGGGCTCGACATCGGCAAGGTGTGGGTCGCGGACGACGGCGCCGCGGTGGCGGTCTGGACC
ACGCCGGAGAGCGTCGAAGCGGGGGCGGTGTTCGCCGAGATCGGCCCGCGCATGGCCGAGTTGAGCGGTT
CCCGGCTGGCCGCGCAGCAACAGATGGAAGGCCTCCTGGCGCCGCACCGGCCCAAGGAGCCCGCGTGGTT
CCTGGCCACCGTCGGCGTCTCGCCCGACCACCAGGGCAAGGGTCTGGGCAGCGCCGTCGTGCTCCCCGGA
GTGGAGGCGGCCGAGCGCGCCGGGGTGCCCGCCTTCCTGGAGACCTCCGCGCCCCGCAACCTCCCCTTCT
ACGAGCGGCTCGGCTTCACCGTCACCGCCGACGTCGAGGTGCCCGAAGGACCGCGCACCTGGTGCATGAC
CCGCAAGCCCGGTGCCGGATCCATGCCCACGCTACTGCGGGTTTATATAGACGGTCCTCACGGGATGGGG
AAAACCACCACCACGCAACTGCTGGTGGCCCTGGGTTCGCGCGACGATATCGTCTACGTACCCGAGCCGA
TGACTTACT
